Addgene plasmid #104660: pUG41744
Purpose: Cloning Module
Depositing lab: Marco Trujillo. Depositing organization: Leibniz Institute of Plant Biochemistry (IPB). Publication: UbiGate: a synthetic biology toolbox to analyse ubiquitination. Kowarschik K, Hoehenwarter W, Marillonnet S, Trujillo M. New Phytol. 2018 Mar;217(4):1749-1763. doi: 10.1111/nph.14900. Epub 2017 Nov 30. PubMed 29194629.
Backbone
  Vector backbone: pUC19-derived
  Backbone manufacturer: self-made
  Backbone size w/o insert (bp): 3298
  Vector type: Synthetic Biology
Growth in bacteria
  Bacterial resistance: Spectinomycin, 50 μg/mL
  Growth temperature: 37°C
  Growth strain: DH5alpha
  Copy number: High Copy
Gene/Insert
  Gene/Insert name: EL#2 (alt name: endlinker fragment)
  Species: Synthetic
  Insert size (bp): 28
  Cloning method: Unknown
  Sequencing primers: 5′ M13 uni (-43) AGG GTT TTC CCA GTC ACG ACG TT
Terms and licenses: Academic/Nonprofit Terms; Industry Terms: Not Available to Industry
Depositor comments: Level 2 end linker
How to cite: pUG41744 was a gift from Marco Trujillo (Addgene plasmid # 104660 ; http://n2t.net/addgene:104660 ; RRID:Addgene_104660)
