[The description below was written by a language model from this plasmid's Addgene catalogue record and pLannotate feature annotations shown in this document.]
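Description:
pUG41744 is a small, high-copy cloning module from the UbiGate synthetic biology toolbox, a modular assembly system built to reconstitute and analyse ubiquitination. It is based on a self-made pUC19-derived backbone of about 3.3 kb and is maintained in E. coli through the ColE1/pUC-type origin of replication. Selection is by spectinomycin, conferred by an aadA (SmR) aminoglycoside adenylyltransferase gene. Short gentamicin acetyltransferase and integrase fragments next to this gene, together with an AmpR promoter, look like remnants of the integron-type cassette from which the marker was taken rather than functional genes.

The catalogued payload is a synthetic 28 bp fragment, EL#2, described by the depositor as a level 2 end linker. In hierarchical modular cloning schemes, an end linker is a short adapter that joins the last assembled transcription unit to the acceptor vector, closing a multigene construct. The record does not state the restriction enzymes, overhangs or cloning method involved. The linker itself is too short to be annotated in either feature table.

What the tables do show around the cloning region are a lacZα fragment, a partial pUC18/19 multiple cloning site, and the lac promoter, operator and CAP binding site, all typical pUC remnants. They also show an approximately 440 bp segment with homology to the Potato virus X replicase. The record does not explain this segment, and it may simply be spacer or stuffer sequence. The depositor and sequencing-derived records differ by only two nucleotides in length and carry the same set of features. The plasmid has no expression function of its own and serves purely as a donor part for building multigene assemblies.
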