Features (pLannotate 1.2.2; 14 found; start..end, strand, type, name):
      1..38      +  misc_feature   MCS (fragment): pUC18/19 multiple cloning site
     75..91      -  protein_bind   lac operator: The lac repressor binds to the lac operator to inhibit transcription in E. coli. This inhibition can be relieved by adding lactose or isopropyl-β-D-thiogalactopyranoside (IPTG). lac repressor encoded by lacI
     99..129     -  promoter       lac promoter: promoter for the E. coli lac operon
    144..165     -  protein_bind   CAP binding site: CAP binding activates transcription in the presence of cAMP. E. coli catabolite activator protein
    178..270     -  CDS            lacI (fragment): lac repressor; lacI; The lac repressor binds to the lac operator to inhibit transcription in E. coli. This inhibition can be relieved by adding lactose or isopropyl-β-D-thiogalactopyranoside (IPTG).
    453..1041    -  rep_origin     ori: high-copy-number ColE1/pMB1/pBR322/pUC origin of replication
   1212..2003    -  CDS            SmR: aminoglycoside adenylyltransferase (Murphy, 1985); aadA; confers resistance to spectinomycin and streptomycin
   2010..2066    -  CDS            GmR (fragment): gentamycin acetyltransferase; aacC1; confers resistance to gentamycin
   2152..2232    +  CDS            int (fragment): INT2_ECOLX - Protein inferred from homology: Swiss-Prot protein existence level 3. Putative integrase believed to be involved in the insertion of antibiotic resistance genes into plasmids and transposons. From Escherichia coli.
   2223..2327    -  promoter       AmpR promoter: bla
   2422..2457    +  CDS            rop (fragment): Rop protein, which maintains plasmids at low copy number; rop
   2559..2658    +  misc_feature   bom (fragment): basis of mobility region from pBR322
   2664..2821    -  CDS            lacZα (fragment): LacZα fragment of β-galactosidase; lacZ fragment
   2884..3       +  CDS            RDRP_PVX (fragment) (across the origin): Protein inferred from homology: Swiss-Prot protein existence level 3. RNA replication. The central part of this protein possibly functions as an ATP-binding helicase (Probable). From Potato virus X (PVX).
>Addgene plasmid #104660 | pUG41744 | depositor full sequence | sequence record 198489 | Full Sequence
GGGGATCCTCTAGAGTCGACCTGCAGGCATGCAAGCTTGGCGTAATCATGGTCATAGCTGTTTCCTGTGT
GAAATTGTTATCCGCTCACAATTCCACACAACATACGAGCCGGAAGCATAAAGTGTAAAGCCTGGGGTGC
CTAATGAGTGAGCTAACTCACATTAATTGCGTTGCGCTCACTGCCCGCTTTCCAGTCGGGAAACCTGTCG
TGCCAGCTGCATTAATGAATCGGCCAACGCGCGGGGAGAGGCGGTTTGCGTATTGGGCGCTCTTCCGCTT
CCTCGCTCACTGACTCGCTGCGCTCGGTCGTTCGGCTGCGGCGAGCGGTATCAGCTCACTCAAAGGCGGT
AATACGGTTATCCACAGAATCAGGGGATAACGCAGGAAAGAACATGTGAGCAAAAGGCCAGCAAAAGGCC
AGGAACCGTAAAAAGGCCGCGTTGCTGGCGTTTTTCCATAGGCTCCGCCCCCCTGACGAGCATCACAAAA
ATCGACGCTCAAGTCAGAGGTGGCGAAACCCGACAGGACTATAAAGATACCAGGCGTTTCCCCCTGGAAG
CTCCCTCGTGCGCTCTCCTGTTCCGACCCTGCCGCTTACCGGATACCTGTCCGCCTTTCTCCCTTCGGGA
AGCGTGGCGCTTTCTCATAGCTCACGCTGTAGGTATCTCAGTTCGGTGTAGGTCGTTCGCTCCAAGCTGG
GCTGTGTGCACGAACCCCCCGTTCAGCCCGACCGCTGCGCCTTATCCGGTAACTATCGTCTTGAGTCCAA
CCCGGTAAGACACGACTTATCGCCACTGGCAGCAGCCACTGGTAACAGGATTAGCAGAGCGAGGTATGTA
GGCGGTGCTACAGAGTTCTTGAAGTGGTGGCCTAACTACGGCTACACTAGAAGGACAGTATTTGGTATCT
GCGCTCTGCTGAAGCCAGTTACCTTCGGAAAAAGAGTTGGTAGCTCTTGATCCGGCAAACAAACCACCGC
TGGTAGCGGTGGTTTTTTTGTTTGCAAGCAGCAGATTACGCGCAGAAAAAAAGGATCTCAAGAAGATCCT
TTGATCTTTTCTACGGGGTCTGACGCTCAGTGGAACGAAAACTCACGTTAAGGGATTTTGGTCATGAGAT
TATCAAAAAGGATCTTCACCTAGATCCTTTTAAATTAAAAATGAAGTTTTAAATCAATCTAAAGTATATA
TGAGTAAACTTGGTCTGACAGTTATTTGCCGACTACCTTGGTGATCTCGCCTTTCACGTAGTGGACAAAT
TCTTCCAACTGATCTGCGCGCGAGGCCAAGCGATCTTCTTCTTGTCCAAGATAAGCCTGTCTAGCTTCAA
GTATGACGGGCTGATACTGGGCCGGCAGGCGCTCCATTGCCCAGTCGGCAGCGACATCCTTCGGCGCGAT
TTTGCCGGTTACTGCGCTGTACCAAATGCGGGACAACGTAAGCACTACATTTCGCTCATCGCCAGCCCAG
TCGGGCGGCGAGTTCCATAGCGTTAAGGTTTCATTTAGCGCCTCAAATAGATCCTGTTCAGGAACCGGAT
CAAAGAGTTCCTCCGCCGCTGGACCTACCAAGGCAACGCTATGTTCTCTTGCTTTTGTCAGCAAGATAGC
CAGATCAATGTCGATCGTGGCTGGCTCGAAGATACCTGCAAGAATGTCATTGCGCTGCCATTCTCCAAAT
TGCAGTTCGCGCTTAGCTGGATAACGCCACGGAATGATGTCGTCGTGCACAACAATGGTGACTTCTACAG
CGCGGAGAATCTCGCTCTCTCCAGGGGAAGCCGAAGTTTCCAAAAGGTCGTTGATCAAAGCTCGCCGCGT
TGTTTCATCAAGCCTTACGGTCACCGTAACCAGCAAATCAATATCACTGTGTGGCTTCAGGCCGCCATCC
ACTGCGGAGCCGTACAAATGTACGGCCAGCAACGTCGGTTCGAGATGGCGCTCGATGACGCCAACTACCT
CTGATAGTTGAGTCGATACTTCGGCGATCACCGCTTCCCTCATGATGTTTAACTTTGTTTTAGGGCGACT
GCCCTGCTGCGTAACATCGTTGCTGCTCCATAACATCAAACATCGACCCACGGCGTAACGCGCTTGCTGC
TTGGATGCCCGAGGCATAGACTGTACCCCAAAAAAACAGTCATAACAAGCCATGAAAACCGCCACTGCGC
CGTTACCACCGCTGCGTTCGGTCAAGGTTCTGGACCAGTTGCGTGAGCGCATACTCTTCCTTTTTCAATA
TTATTGAAGCATTTATCAGGGTTATTGTCTCATGAGCGGATACATATTTGAATGTATTTAGAAAAATAAA
CAAATAGGGGTTCCGCGCACATTTCCCCGAAAAGTGCCACCTGACGTCTAAGAAACCATTATTATCATGA
CATTAACCTATAAAAATAGGCGTATCACGAGGCCCTTTCGACTCGCGCGTTTCGGTGATGACGGTGAAAA
CCTCTGACACATGCAGCTCCCGGAGATGGTCACAGCTTGTCTGTAAGCGGATGCCGGGAGCAGACAAGCC
CGTCAGGGCGCGTCAGCGGGTGTTGGCGGGTGTCGGGGCTGGCTTAACTATGCGGCATCAGAGCAGATTG
TACTGAGAGTGCACCATATGCGGTGTGAAATACCGCACAGATGCGTAAGGAGAAAATACCGCATCAGGCG
CCATTCGCCATTCAGGCTGCGCAACTGTTGGGAAGGGCGATCGGTGCGGGCCTCTTCGCTATTACGCCAG
CTGGCGAAAGGGGGATGTGCTGCAAGGCGATTAAGTTGGGTAACGCCAGGGTTTTCCCAGTCACGACGTT
GTAAAACGACGGCCAGTGAATTCGAGCTCGGTACCCTTTGAAGACAAACTAGAGGATGCACATGTGACCG
AGGGATTGTCTTCGTGGAAACTTGGGACTTCAGATTCCACCCCTTGCAAGCGTGGAAAGCCTTCCGACCA
AGGGAAGTGTCGGATGTAGAGGAAATGGAAAGTTTGTTCTCAGATGGGGACTTGCTTGATTGCTTCACAA
GAATGCCAGCTTATGCGGTAAACGCAGAGGAAGATTTAGCTGCAATCAGGAAAACGCCCGAGATGGATGT
CGGTCAAGAAGTTAAAGAACCTGCAGGAGACAGAAATCAATACTCAAACCCTGCAGAAACTTTCCTCAAC
AAGCTCCACAGGAAACACAGTAGGGAGGTGAAACACCAGGCCGCAAAGAAAGCTAAACGCCTAGCTGAAA
TCCAGGAGTCAATGAGAGCTGAAGGTGATGCCGAACCAAATGAAATAAGCGGGGGCATGGGGGCAATACC
CAGCAACGCCGAACTTCCTGGGCCCAAA
