Features (pLannotate 1.2.2; 14 found; start..end, strand, type, name):
    120..176     -  CDS            GmR (fragment): gentamycin acetyltransferase; aacC1; confers resistance to gentamycin
    264..344     +  CDS            int (fragment): INT2_ECOLX - Protein inferred from homology: Swiss-Prot protein existence level 3. Putative integrase believed to be involved in the insertion of antibiotic resistance genes into plasmids and transposons. From Escherichia coli.
    335..439     -  promoter       AmpR promoter: bla
    534..569     +  CDS            rop (fragment): Rop protein, which maintains plasmids at low copy number; rop
    671..770     +  misc_feature   bom (fragment): basis of mobility region from pBR322
    776..933     -  CDS            lacZα (fragment): LacZα fragment of β-galactosidase; lacZ fragment
    996..1433    +  CDS            RDRP_PVX (fragment): Protein inferred from homology: Swiss-Prot protein existence level 3. RNA replication. The central part of this protein possibly functions as an ATP-binding helicase (Probable). From Potato virus X (PVX).
   1431..1468    +  misc_feature   MCS (fragment): pUC18/19 multiple cloning site
   1505..1521    -  protein_bind   lac operator: The lac repressor binds to the lac operator to inhibit transcription in E. coli. This inhibition can be relieved by adding lactose or isopropyl-β-D-thiogalactopyranoside (IPTG). lac repressor encoded by lacI
   1529..1559    -  promoter       lac promoter: promoter for the E. coli lac operon
   1574..1595    -  protein_bind   CAP binding site: CAP binding activates transcription in the presence of cAMP. E. coli catabolite activator protein
   1608..1700    -  CDS            lacI (fragment): lac repressor; lacI; The lac repressor binds to the lac operator to inhibit transcription in E. coli. This inhibition can be relieved by adding lactose or isopropyl-β-D-thiogalactopyranoside (IPTG).
   1883..2471    -  rep_origin     ori: high-copy-number ColE1/pMB1/pBR322/pUC origin of replication
   2642..113     -  CDS            SmR (across the origin): aminoglycoside adenylyltransferase (Murphy, 1985); aadA; confers resistance to spectinomycin and streptomycin
>Addgene plasmid #104660 | pUG41744 | addgene full sequence | sequence record 205597 | Addgene NGS Result
ACTGCGGAGCCGTACAAATGTACGGCCAGCAACGTCGGTTCGAGATGGCGCTCGATGACGCCAACTACCT
CTGATAGTTGAGTCGATACTTCGGCGATCACCGCTTCCCTCATGATGTTTAACTTTGTTTTAGGGCGACT
GCCCTGCTGCGTAACATCGTTGCTGCTCCATAACATCAAACATCGACCCACGGCGTAACGCGCTTGCTGC
TTGGATGCCCGAGGCATAGACTGTACCCCAAAAAAAAACAGTCATAACAAGCCATGAAAACCGCCACTGC
GCCGTTACCACCGCTGCGTTCGGTCAAGGTTCTGGACCAGTTGCGTGAGCGCATACTCTTCCTTTTTCAA
TATTATTGAAGCATTTATCAGGGTTATTGTCTCATGAGCGGATACATATTTGAATGTATTTAGAAAAATA
AACAAATAGGGGTTCCGCGCACATTTCCCCGAAAAGTGCCACCTGACGTCTAAGAAACCATTATTATCAT
GACATTAACCTATAAAAATAGGCGTATCACGAGGCCCTTTCGACTCGCGCGTTTCGGTGATGACGGTGAA
AACCTCTGACACATGCAGCTCCCGGAGATGGTCACAGCTTGTCTGTAAGCGGATGCCGGGAGCAGACAAG
CCCGTCAGGGCGCGTCAGCGGGTGTTGGCGGGTGTCGGGGCTGGCTTAACTATGCGGCATCAGAGCAGAT
TGTACTGAGAGTGCACCATATGCGGTGTGAAATACCGCACAGATGCGTAAGGAGAAAATACCGCATCAGG
CGCCATTCGCCATTCAGGCTGCGCAACTGTTGGGAAGGGCGATCGGTGCGGGCCTCTTCGCTATTACGCC
AGCTGGCGAAAGGGGGATGTGCTGCAAGGCGATTAAGTTGGGTAACGCCAGGGTTTTCCCAGTCACGACG
TTGTAAAACGACGGCCAGTGAATTCGAGCTCGGTACCCTTTGAAGACAAACTAGAGGATGCACATGTGAC
CGAGGGATTGTCTTCGTGGAAACTTGGGACTTCAGATTCCACCCCTTGCAAGCGTGGAAAGCCTTCCGAC
CAAGGGAAGTGTCGGATGTAGAGGAAATGGAAAGTTTGTTCTCAGATGGGGACTTGCTTGATTGCTTCAC
AAGAATGCCAGCTTATGCGGTAAACGCAGAGGAAGATTTAGCTGCAATCAGGAAAACGCCCGAGATGGAT
GTCGGTCAAGAAGTTAAAGAACCTGCAGGAGACAGAAATCAATACTCAAACCCTGCAGAAACTTTCCTCA
ACAAGCTCCACAGGAAACACAGTAGGGAGGTGAAACACCAGGCCGCAAAGAAAGCTAAACGCCTAGCTGA
AATCCAGGAGTCAATGAGAGCTGAAGGTGATGCCGAACCAAATGAAATAAGCGGGGGCATGGGGGCAATA
CCCAGCAACGCCGAACTTCCTGGGCCCAAAGGGGATCCTCTAGAGTCGACCTGCAGGCATGCAAGCTTGG
CGTAATCATGGTCATAGCTGTTTCCTGTGTGAAATTGTTATCCGCTCACAATTCCACACAACATACGAGC
CGGAAGCATAAAGTGTAAAGCCTGGGGTGCCTAATGAGTGAGCTAACTCACATTAATTGCGTTGCGCTCA
CTGCCCGCTTTCCAGTCGGGAAACCTGTCGTGCCAGCTGCATTAATGAATCGGCCAACGCGCGGGGAGAG
GCGGTTTGCGTATTGGGCGCTCTTCCGCTTCCTCGCTCACTGACTCGCTGCGCTCGGTCGTTCGGCTGCG
GCGAGCGGTATCAGCTCACTCAAAGGCGGTAATACGGTTATCCACAGAATCAGGGGATAACGCAGGAAAG
AACATGTGAGCAAAAGGCCAGCAAAAGGCCAGGAACCGTAAAAAGGCCGCGTTGCTGGCGTTTTTCCATA
GGCTCCGCCCCCCTGACGAGCATCACAAAAATCGACGCTCAAGTCAGAGGTGGCGAAACCCGACAGGACT
ATAAAGATACCAGGCGTTTCCCCCTGGAAGCTCCCTCGTGCGCTCTCCTGTTCCGACCCTGCCGCTTACC
GGATACCTGTCCGCCTTTCTCCCTTCGGGAAGCGTGGCGCTTTCTCATAGCTCACGCTGTAGGTATCTCA
GTTCGGTGTAGGTCGTTCGCTCCAAGCTGGGCTGTGTGCACGAACCCCCCGTTCAGCCCGACCGCTGCGC
CTTATCCGGTAACTATCGTCTTGAGTCCAACCCGGTAAGACACGACTTATCGCCACTGGCAGCAGCCACT
GGTAACAGGATTAGCAGAGCGAGGTATGTAGGCGGTGCTACAGAGTTCTTGAAGTGGTGGCCTAACTACG
GCTACACTAGAAGAACAGTATTTGGTATCTGCGCTCTGCTGAAGCCAGTTACCTTCGGAAAAAGAGTTGG
TAGCTCTTGATCCGGCAAACAAACCACCGCTGGTAGCGGTGGTTTTTTTGTTTGCAAGCAGCAGATTACG
CGCAGAAAAAAAGGATCTCAAGAAGATCCTTTGATCTTTTCTACGGGGTCTGACGCTCAGTGGAACGAAA
ACTCACGTTAAGGGATTTTGGTCATGAGATTATCAAAAAGGATCTTCACCTAGATCCTTTTAAATTAAAA
ATGAAGTTTTAAATCAATCTAAAGTATATATGAGTAAACTTGGTCTGACAGTTATTTGCCGACTACCTTG
GTGATCTCGCCTTTCACGTAGTGGACAAATTCTTCCAACTGATCTGCGCGCGAGGCCAAGCGATCTTCTT
CTTGTCCAAGATAAGCCTGTCTAGCTTCAAGTATGACGGGCTGATACTGGGCCGGCAGGCGCTCCATTGC
CCAGTCGGCAGCGACATCCTTCGGCGCGATTTTGCCGGTTACTGCGCTGTACCAAATGCGGGACAACGTA
AGCACTACATTTCGCTCATCGCCAGCCCAGTCGGGCGGCGAGTTCCATAGCGTTAAGGTTTCATTTAGCG
CCTCAAATAGATCCTGTTCAGGAACCGGATCAAAGAGTTCCTCCGCCGCTGGACCTACCAAGGCAACGCT
ATGTTCTCTTGCTTTTGTCAGCAAGATAGCCAGATCAATGTCGATCGTGGCTGGCTCGAAGATACCTGCA
AGAATGTCATTGCGCTGCCATTCTCCAAATTGCAGTTCGCGCTTAGCTGGATAACGCCACGGAATGATGT
CGTCGTGCACAACAATGGTGACTTCTACAGCGCGGAGAATCTCGCTCTCTCCAGGGGAAGCCGAAGTTTC
CAAAAGGTCGTTGATCAAAGCTCGCCGCGTTGTTTCATCAAGCCTTACGGTCACCGTAACCAGCAAATCA
ATATCACTGTGTGGCTTCAGGCCGCCATCC
